>Addgene plasmid #234044 | pDest17_MAX | addgene full sequence | sequence record 467610 | Addgene NGS Result
CATCTCCTTGCATGCACCATTCCTTGCGGCGGCGGTGCTCAACGGCCTCAACCTACTACTGGGCTGCTTC
CTAATGCAGGAGTCGCATAAGGGAGAGCGTCGATCGACCGATGCCCTTGAGAGCCTTCAACCCAGTCAGC
TCCTTCCGGTGGGCGCGGGGCATGACTATCGTCGCCGCACTTATGACTGTCTTCTTTATCATGCAACTCG
TAGGACAGGTGCCGGCAGCGCTCTGGGTCATTTTCGGCGAGGACCGCTTTCGCTGGAGCGCGACGATGAT
CGGCCTGTCGCTTGCGGTATTCGGAATCTTGCACGCCCTCGCTCAAGCCTTCGTCACTGGTCCCGCCACC
AAACGTTTCGGCGAGAAGCAGGCCATTATCGCCGGCATGGCGGCCGACGCGCTGGGCTACGTCTTGCTGG
CGTTCGCGACGCGAGGCTGGATGGCCTTCCCCATTATGATTCTTCTCGCTTCCGGCGGCATCGGGATGCC
CGCGTTGCAGGCCATGCTGTCCAGGCAGGTAGATGACGACCATCAGGGACAGCTTCAAGGATCGCTCGCG
GCTCTTACCAGCCTAACTTCGATCATTGGACCGCTGATCGTCACGGCGATTTATGCCGCCTCGGCGAGCA
CATGGAACGGGTTGGCATGGATTGTAGGCGCCGCCCTATACCTTGTCTGCCTCCCCGCGTTGCGTCGCGG
TGCATGGAGCCGGGCCACCTCGACCTGAATGGAAGCCGGCGGCACCTCGCTAACGGATTCACCACTCCAA
GAATTGGAGCCAATCAATTCTTGCGGAGAACTGTGAATGCGCAAACCAACCCTTGGCAGAACATATCCAT
CGCGTCCGCCATCTCCAGCAGCCGCACGCGGCGCATCTCGGGCAGCGTTGGGTCCTGGCCACGGGTGCGC
ATGATCGTGCTCCTGTCGTTGAGGACCCGGCTAGGCTGGCGGGGTTGCCTTACTGGTTAGCAGAATGAAT
CACCGATACGCGAGCGAACGTGAAGCGACTGCTGCTGCAAAACGTCTGCGACCTGAGCAACAACATGAAT
GGTCTTCGGTTTCCGTGTTTCGTAAAGTCTGGAAACGCGGAAGTCAGCGCCCTGCACCATTATGTTCCGG
ATCTGCATCGCAGGATGCTGCTGGCTACCCTGTGGAACACCTACATCTGTATTAACGAAGCGCTGGCATT
GACCCTGAGTGATTTTTCTCTGGTCCCGCCGCATCCATACCGCCAGTTGTTTACCCTCACAACGTTCCAG
TAACCGGGCATGTTCATCATCAGTAACCCGTATCGTGAGCATCCTCTCTCGTTTCATCGGTATCATTACC
CCCATGAACAGAAATCCCCCTTACACGGAGGCATCAGTGACCAAACAGGAAAAAACCGCCCTTAACATGG
CCCGCTTTATCAGAAGCCAGACATTAACGCTTCTGGAGAAACTCAACGAGCTGGACGCGGATGAACAGGC
AGACATCTGTGAATCGCTTCACGACCACGCTGATGAGCTTTACCGCAGCTGCCTCGCGCGTTTCGGTGAT
GACGGTGAAAACCTCTGACACATGCAGCTCCCGGAGACGGTCACAGCTTGTCTGTAAGCGGATGCCGGGA
GCAGACAAGCCCGTCAGGGCGCGTCAGCGGGTGTTGGCGGGTGTCGGGGCGCAGCCATGACCCAGTCACG
TAGCGATAGCGGAGTGTATACTGGCTTAACTATGCGGCATCAGAGCAGATTGTACTGAGAGTGCACCATT
GCGGTGTGAAATACCGCACAGATGCGTAAGGAGAAAATACCGCATCAGGCGCTCTTCCGCTTCCTCGCTC
ACTGACTCGCTGCGCTCGGTCGTTCGGCTGCGGCGAGCGGTATCAGCTCACTCAAAGGCGGTAATACGGT
TATCCACAGAATCAGGGGATAACGCAGGAAAGAACATGTGAGCAAAAGGCCAGCAAAAGGCCAGGAACCG
TAAAAAGGCCGCGTTGCTGGCGTTTTTCCATAGGCTCCGCCCCCCTGACGAGCATCACAAAAATCGACGC
TCAAGTCAGAGGTGGCGAAACCCGACAGGACTATAAAGATACCAGGCGTTTCCCCCTGGAAGCTCCCTCG
TGCGCTCTCCTGTTCCGACCCTGCCGCTTACCGGATACCTGTCCGCCTTTCTCCCTTCGGGAAGCGTGGC
GCTTTCTCATAGCTCACGCTGTAGGTATCTCAGTTCGGTGTAGGTCGTTCGCTCCAAGCTGGGCTGTGTG
CACGAACCCCCCGTTCAGCCCGACCGCTGCGCCTTATCCGGTAACTATCGTCTTGAGTCCAACCCGGTAA
GACACGACTTATCGCCACTGGCAGCAGCCACTGGTAACAGGATTAGCAGAGCGAGGTATGTAGGCGGTGC
TACAGAGTTCTTGAAGTGGTGGCCTAACTACGGCTACACTAGAAGGACAGTATTTGGTATCTGCGCTCTG
CTGAAGCCAGTTACCTTCGGAAAAAGAGTTGGTAGCTCTTGATCCGGCAAACAAACCACCGCTGGTAGCG
GTGGTTTTTTTGTTTGCAAGCAGCAGATTACGCGCAGAAAAAAAGGATCTCAAGAAGATCCTTTGATCTT
TTCTACGGGGTCTGACGCTCAGTGGAACGAAAACTCACGTTAAGGGATTTTGGTCATGAGATTATCAAAA
AGGATCTTCACCTAGATCCTTTTAAATTAAAAATGAAGTTTTAAATCAATCTAAAGTATATATGAGTAAA
CTTGGTCTGACAGTTACCAATGCTTAATCAGTGAGGCACCTATCTCAGCGATCTGTCTATTTCGTTCATC
CATAGTTGCCTGACTCCCCGTCGTGTAGATAACTACGATACGGGAGGGCTTACCATCTGGCCCCAGTGCT
GCAATGATACCGCGAGACCCACGCTCACCGGCTCCAGATTTATCAGCAATAAACCAGCCAGCCGGAAGGG
CCGAGCGCAGAAGTGGTCCTGCAACTTTATCCGCCTCCATCCAGTCTATTAATTGTTGCCGGGAAGCTAG
AGTAAGTAGTTCGCCAGTTAATAGTTTGCGCAACGTTGTTGCCATTGCTGCAGGCATCGTGGTGTCACGC
TCGTCGTTTGGTATGGCTTCATTCAGCTCCGGTTCCCAACGATCAAGGCGAGTTACATGATCCCCCATGT
TGTGCAAAAAAGCGGTTAGCTCCTTCGGTCCTCCGATCGTTGTCAGAAGTAAGTTGGCCGCAGTGTTATC
ACTCATGGTTATGGCAGCACTGCATAATTCTCTTACTGTCATGCCATCCGTAAGATGCTTTTCTGTGACT
GGTGAGTACTCAACCAAGTCATTCTGAGAATAGTGTATGCGGCGACCGAGTTGCTCTTGCCCGGCGTCAA
CACGGGATAATACCGCGCCACATAGCAGAACTTTAAAAGTGCTCATCATTGGAAAACGTTCTTCGGGGCG
AAAACTCTCAAGGATCTTACCGCTGTTGAGATCCAGTTCGATGTAACCCACTCGTGCACCCAACTGATCT
TCAGCATCTTTTACTTTCACCAGCGTTTCTGGGTGAGCAAAAACAGGAAGGCAAAATGCCGCAAAAAAGG
GAATAAGGGCGACACGGAAATGTTGAATACTCATACTCTTCCTTTTTCAATATTATTGAAGCATTTATCA
GGGTTATTGTCTCATGAGCGGATACATATTTGAATGTATTTAGAAAAATAAACAAATAGGGGTTCCGCGC
ACATTTCCCCGAAAAGTGCCACCTGACGTCTAAGAAACCATTATTATCATGACATTAACCTATAAAAATA
GGCGTATCACGAGGCCCTTTCGTCTTCAAGAATTCTCATGTTTGACAGCTTATCATCGATAAGCTTTAAT
GCGGTAGTTTATCACAGTTAAATTGCTAACGCAGTCAGGCACCGTGTATGAAATCTAACAATGCGCTCAT
CGTCATCCTCGGCACCGTCACCCTGGATGCTGTAGGCATAGGCTTGGTTATGCCGGTACTGCCGGGCCTC
TTGCGGGATATCGTCCATTCCGACAGCATCGCCAGTCACTATGGCGTGCTGCTAGCGCTATATGCGTTGA
TGCAATTTCTATGCGCACCCGTTCTCGGAGCACTGTCCGACCGCTTTGGCCGCCGCCCAGTCCTGCTCGC
TTCGCTACTTGGAGCCACTATCGACTACGCGATCATGGCGACCACACCCGTCCTGTGGATATCCGGATAT
AGTTCCTCCTTTCAGCAAAAAACCCCTCAAGACCCGTTTAGAGGCCCCAAGGGGTTATGCTAGTTATTGC
TCAGCGGTGGCAGCAGCCAACTCAGCTTCCTTTCGGGCTTTGTTAGCAGCCTCGAATCAACCACTTTGTA
CAAGAAAGCTGGGTCTTAGCTTGCTTCCATACGCAGCTTTTTACGGCTCTGCGGTTCTTCCGGTTCGCTT
TCGCTGCTGCTATCGCTACCACCATCAAATGCGCTAATGGTGCTACCTTTTGCATTGGTATACAGGCTAT
TATCGCTGCTCGGATAATTGGTCTGCAGCTGTGCGCTGCTACGTGCTTTTTCCAGGGCACGAACCTGCTG
TTCCAGCAGTGCATTCTGACGTTTCAGATCATCAATATCCTGCTGATGGGTATGATTTTTGCGACGCATG
TACTGAATATACTCGGTTGCTTTATCCAGAATCTGTGCACGGCTTGCTTTTTCACCCTGCAGGCTCGGAA
CGCTATCACGCAGGCTATGAAAGCTATCTTTGATATGATCGCGACGTTTACGTTCCAGTGCATTATGATG
TGCACGTTTATCTGCTGCGCTCTGAAAACGAGGCTGTTCTTCGTCGCTTTCCACTTCAATATCATCGTTA
TCGCTCATGCTACCCTGAAAATACAGGTTCTCGAAGCCTGCTTTTTTGTACAAACTTGTTGATTCGAGGT
GATGGTGATGGTGATGGTAGTACGACATATGTATATCTCCTTCTTAAAGTTAAACAAAATTATTTCTAGA
GGGAAACCGTTGTGGTCTCCCTATAGTGAGTCGTATTAATTTCGCGGGATCGAGATCTCGATCCTCTACG
CCGGACGCATCGTGGCCGGCATCACCGGCGCCACAGGTGCGGTTGCTGGCGCCTATATCGCCGACATCAC
CGATGGGGAAGATCGGGCTCGCCACTTCGGGCTCATGAGCGCTTGTTTCGGCGTGGGTATGGTGGCAGGC
CCCGTGGCCGGGGGACTGTTGGGCGC
Features (pLannotate 1.2.2; 18 found; start..end, strand, type, name):
    970..1350    -  CDS            YPB1_ECOLX: Protein predicted: Swiss-Prot protein existence level 4. From Escherichia coli.
   1367..1558    +  CDS            rop: Rop protein, which maintains plasmids at low copy number; rop
   1660..1799    +  misc_feature   bom: basis of mobility region from pBR322
   1985..2573    -  rep_origin     ori: high-copy-number ColE1/pMB1/pBR322/pUC origin of replication
   2744..3604    -  CDS            AmpR: β-lactamase; bla; confers resistance to ampicillin, carbenicillin, and related antibiotics
   3605..3709    -  promoter       AmpR promoter: bla
   3822..3850    +  promoter       tet promoter: E. coli promoter for tetracycline efflux protein gene
   3898..4190    +  CDS            TcR (fragment): tetracycline efflux protein; tet; confers resistance to tetracycline
   4216..4263    -  terminator     T7 terminator: transcription terminator for bacteriophage T7 RNA polymerase
   4271..4320    -  CDS            SET1 (fragment): solubility-enhancement tag derived from T7 phage gene 10B
   4330..4354    +  protein_bind   attB2: mutant version of attB; recombination site for the Gateway® BP reaction BP Clonase™
   4359..4838    -  CDS            MAX: MAX_HUMAN - Also known as BHLHD4. Experimental evidence at protein level: Swiss-Prot protein existence level 1. Transcription regulator. Forms a sequence-specific DNA- binding protein complex with MYC or MAD which recognizes the core sequence 5'-CAC[GA]TG-3'. The MYC:MAX complex is a transcriptional activator, whereas the MAD:MAX complex is a repressor. May repress transcription via the recruitment of a chromatin remodeling complex containing H3 'Lys-9' histone methyltransferase activity. Represses MYC transcriptional activity from E-box elements. From Homo sapiens (Human).
   4843..4859    -  CDS            TEV site (fragment): tobacco etch virus (TEV) protease recognition and cleavage site
   4865..4889    -  protein_bind   attB1: mutant version of attB; recombination site for the Gateway® BP reaction BP Clonase™
   4898..4918    -  CDS            8xHis (fragment): 8xHis affinity tag
   4936..4958    -  RBS            RBS: efficient ribosome binding site from bacteriophage T7 gene 10 (Olins and Rangwala, 1989)
   4990..5008    -  promoter       T7 promoter: promoter for bacteriophage T7 RNA polymerase
   5030..728     +  CDS            TcR (fragment) (across the origin): tetracycline efflux protein; tet; confers resistance to tetracycline
