[The description below was written by a language model from this plasmid's Addgene catalogue record and pLannotate feature annotations shown in this document.]
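Description:
pDest17_MAX is a bacterial expression plasmid for producing human MAX, the bHLH transcription regulator that partners with MYC or MAD to bind E-box DNA, as an N-terminally His-tagged recombinant protein. It was made by Gateway cloning into the pDest17 destination backbone, and the sequenced plasmid is about 5.2 kb. The backbone is pBR322-derived: it carries a ColE1/pMB1-type origin together with the rop gene and the bom mobility region, consistent with the catalogue's low-copy designation. Selection is by ampicillin through the β-lactamase gene and its own promoter. The annotated tetracycline-resistance sequences are only fragments of the tet gene, interrupted by the expression cassette, so they are backbone remnants rather than a working marker.

The expression cassette lies on the reverse strand. A T7 promoter and the phage T7 gene 10 ribosome binding site drive an open reading frame that begins with the histidine tag. The annotation software matched this tag to a fragment of an 8xHis feature, whereas the catalogue records it as 6xHis. The frame then continues through the attB1 recombination scar, a TEV protease recognition site (annotated as a partial match) and the MAX coding sequence. It is followed by attB2, a short fragment matched to a T7 gene 10B-derived tag, which is probably residual vector sequence, and the T7 terminator.

Because transcription depends on T7 RNA polymerase, expression requires a DE3-type host such as the BL21(DE3) pLysS strain noted in the record, while a standard cloning strain serves for propagation. The His tag allows metal-affinity purification, and TEV cleavage then removes both the tag and the attB1-encoded linker. The purified MAX is suited to biochemical work, for example alongside MYC, as the associated study of MYC phase separation suggests.
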