Addgene plasmid #234044: pDest17_MAX
Purpose: Bacterial expression of N-terminally 6His-tagged MAX; includes TEV cleavage site
Depositing lab: Tanja Mittag. Depositing organization: St. Jude Children's Research Hospital. Publication: MYC phase separation selectively modulates the transcriptome. Yang J, Chung CI, Koach J, Liu H, Navalkar A, He H, Ma Z, Zhao Q, Yang X, He L, Mittag T, Shen Y, Weiss WA, Shu X. Nat Struct Mol Biol. 2024 Oct;31(10):1567-1579. doi: 10.1038/s41594-024-01322-6. Epub 2024 May 29. PubMed 38811792.
Backbone
  Vector backbone: pDest17
  Backbone manufacturer: Invtirogen
  Vector type: Bacterial Expression
Growth in bacteria
  Bacterial resistance: Ampicillin, 100 μg/mL
  Growth temperature: 37°C
  Growth strain: DH5alpha
  Growth instructions: Use BL21_DE3 pLysS for protein expression.
  Copy number: Low Copy
Gene/Insert
  Gene/Insert name: MAX
  Species: H. sapiens (human)
  Entrez Gene: MAX (a.k.a. bHLHd4)
  Promoter: T7
  Tag / fusion protein: 6xHis (N terminal on insert)
  Cloning method: Gateway Cloning
Terms and licenses: Academic/Nonprofit Terms; Industry Terms: Not Available to Industry
How to cite: pDest17_MAX was a gift from Tanja Mittag (Addgene plasmid # 234044 ; http://n2t.net/addgene:234044 ; RRID:Addgene_234044)
