>Addgene plasmid #234044 | pDest17_MAX | depositor partial sequence | sequence record 460249 | Orf Sequence
TTGCAACAAATTGATGAGCAATGCTTTTTTATAATGCCAACTTTGTACAAAAAAGCAGGCTTCGAGAACC
TGTATTTTCAGGGTAGCATGAGCGATAACGATGATATTGAAGTGGAAAGCGACGAAGAACAGCCTCGTTT
TCAGAGCGCAGCAGATAAACGTGCACATCATAATGCACTGGAACGTAAACGTCGCGATCATATCAAAGAT
AGCTTTCATAGCCTGCGTGATAGCGTTCCGAGCCTGCAGGGTGAAAAAGCAAGCCGTGCACAGATTCTGG
ATAAAGCAACCGAGTATATTCAGTACATGCGTCGCAAAAATCATACCCATCAGCAGGATATTGATGATCT
GAAACGTCAGAATGCACTGCTGGAACAGCAGGTTCGTGCCCTGGAAAAAGCACGTAGCAGCGCACAGCTG
CAGACCAATTATCCGAGCAGCGATAATAGCCTGTATACCAATGCAAAAGGTAGCACCATTAGCGCATTTG
ATGGTGGTAGCGATAGCAGCAGCGAAAGCGAACCGGAAGAACCGCAGAGCCGTAAAAAGCTGCGTATGGA
AGCAAGCTAAGACCCAGCTTTCTTGTACAAAGTTGGCATTATAAGAAAGCATTGCTTATCAATTTGTTGC
AA
